Addgene plasmid #220125: pET28a(+)-Gx-SB
Purpose: Expresses the 1.3-kDa Small BiT (SB) fragment of split NanoLuc, genetically fused via a semi-rigid peptide linker to a protein G adapter domain (Gx).
Depositing lab: Maarten Merkx. Depositing organization: Technische Universiteit Eindhoven. Publication: A plug-and-play platform of ratiometric bioluminescent sensors for homogeneous immunoassays. Ni Y, Rosier BJHM, van Aalen EA, Hanckmann ETL, Biewenga L, Pistikou AM, Timmermans B, Vu C, Roos S, Arts R, Li W, de Greef TFA, van Borren MMGJ, van Kuppeveld FJM, Bosch BJ, Merkx M. Nat Commun. 2021 Jul 28;12(1):4586. doi: 10.1038/s41467-021-24874-3. PubMed 34321486.
Backbone
  Vector backbone: pET28a(+)
  Backbone size w/o insert (bp): 5242
  Total vector size (bp): 5749
  Vector type: Bacterial Expression
Growth in bacteria
  Bacterial resistance: Kanamycin, 50 μg/mL
  Growth temperature: 37°C
  Growth strain: DH5alpha
  Copy number: Low Copy
Gene/Insert
  Gene/Insert name: Gx-SB
  Insert size (bp): 507
Terms and licenses: Academic/Nonprofit Terms; Industry Terms: Not Available to Industry
How to cite: pET28a(+)-Gx-SB was a gift from Maarten Merkx (Addgene plasmid # 220125 ; http://n2t.net/addgene:220125 ; RRID:Addgene_220125)
