[The description below was written by a language model from this plasmid's Addgene catalogue record and pLannotate feature annotations shown in this document.]
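Description:
pET28a(+)-Gx-SB is a bacterial expression plasmid of about 5.7 kb built on the pET28a(+) backbone for T7-driven protein production in E. coli. It replicates from a ColE1/pBR322-type origin together with the rop gene and bom region, consistent with its listing as low copy, and it is selected with kanamycin through the aph(3')-Ia (KanR) gene. An f1 phage origin is also present. The backbone carries lacI under its own promoter. The short tetracycline-resistance fragments, the predicted YPB1 reading frame and the partial SET1 hit next to the terminator appear to be similarity matches to backbone sequence rather than functional parts.

The roughly 500 bp insert sits between a T7 promoter with an adjacent lac operator and T7 gene 10 ribosome binding site on one side and the T7 terminator on the other. Expression therefore requires a host supplying T7 RNA polymerase and can be induced with IPTG. It encodes Gx, an adapter domain derived from streptococcal protein G, which binds the Fc region of IgG. Gx is joined by a semi-rigid peptide linker to Small BiT (SB), the 1.3 kDa fragment of split NanoLuc luciferase. Only the protein G segment and a six-codon histidine tag near the 3′ end of the reading frame are annotated; the linker and SB are not picked up by the annotation but presumably occupy the unannotated stretch between them.

The associated work describes a plug-and-play platform of ratiometric bioluminescent sensors for homogeneous immunoassays, in which this protein would serve as an antibody-binding half of the split luciferase. The depositor and sequencing-derived records differ by only a few bases and show the same features.
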