Features (pLannotate 1.2.2; 19 found; start..end, strand, type, name):
     12..467     +  rep_origin     f1 ori (sequence partly withheld): f1 bacteriophage origin of replication; arrow indicates direction of (+) strand synthesis
    494..551     +  promoter       AmpR promoter (fragment): bla
    560..1375    -  CDS            KanR: aminoglycoside phosphotransferase; aph(3')-Ia; confers resistance to kanamycin in bacteria or G418 (Geneticin®) in eukaryotes
   1497..2085    +  rep_origin     ori: high-copy-number ColE1/pMB1/pBR322/pUC origin of replication
   2271..2413    -  misc_feature   bom: basis of mobility region from pBR322
   2515..2706    -  CDS            rop: Rop protein, which maintains plasmids at low copy number; rop
   2723..3103    +  CDS            YPB1_ECOLX: Protein predicted: Swiss-Prot protein existence level 4. From Escherichia coli.
   3175..3466    -  CDS            TcR (fragment): tetracycline efflux protein; tet; confers resistance to tetracycline
   3481..3502    -  protein_bind   CAP binding site: CAP binding activates transcription in the presence of cAMP. E. coli catabolite activator protein
   3515..4597    -  CDS            lacI: lac repressor; lacI; The lac repressor binds to the lac operator to inhibit transcription in E. coli. This inhibition can be relieved by adding lactose or isopropyl-β-D-thiogalactopyranoside (IPTG).
   4598..4675    -  promoter       lacI promoter: lacI
   4683..4962    -  CDS            TcR (fragment): tetracycline efflux protein; tet; confers resistance to tetracycline
   4984..5002    +  promoter       T7 promoter: promoter for bacteriophage T7 RNA polymerase
   5003..5027    +  protein_bind   lac operator: The lac repressor binds to the lac operator to inhibit transcription in E. coli. This inhibition can be relieved by adding lactose or isopropyl-β-D-thiogalactopyranoside (IPTG). lac repressor encoded by lacI
   5042..5064    +  RBS            RBS: efficient ribosome binding site from bacteriophage T7 gene 10 (Olins and Rangwala, 1989)
   5113..5286    +  CDS            spg (fragment): SPG1_STRSG - Experimental evidence at protein level: Swiss-Prot protein existence level 1. Binds to the constant Fc region of IgG with high affinity. From Streptococcus sp. group G.
   5593..5610    +  CDS            9xHis (fragment): 9xHis affinity tag
   5620..5669    +  CDS            SET1 (fragment): solubility-enhancement tag derived from T7 phage gene 10B
   5677..5724    +  terminator     T7 terminator: transcription terminator for bacteriophage T7 RNA polymerase
>Addgene plasmid #220125 | pET28a(+)-Gx-SB | depositor full sequence | sequence record 430071 | pET28a(+)-Gx-SB sequence 5749 bps
TGGCGAATGGG
[124 nt withheld, positions 12-135]
C
[91 nt withheld, positions 137-227]
A
[49 nt withheld, positions 229-277]
CCTTTGACGTTGGAGTCCACGTTCTTT
[37 nt withheld, positions 305-341]
ACCCTATCTCGGTCTATTCTTTTGATTTATAAGGGATTTTGCCGATTTCGGCCTATTGGTTAAAAAATGA
GCTGATTTAACAAAAATTTAACGCGAATTTTAACAAAATATTAACGTTTACAATTTCAGGTGGCACTTTT
CGGGGAAATGTGCGCGGAACCCCTATTTGTTTATTTTTCTAAATACATTCAAATATGTATCCGCTCATGA
ATTAATTCTTAGAAAAACTCATCGAGCATCAAATGAAACTGCAATTTATTCATATCAGGATTATCAATAC
CATATTTTTGAAAAAGCCGTTTCTGTAATGAAGGAGAAAACTCACCGAGGCAGTTCCATAGGATGGCAAG
ATCCTGGTATCGGTCTGCGATTCCGACTCGTCCAACATCAATACAACCTATTAATTTCCCCTCGTCAAAA
ATAAGGTTATCAAGTGAGAAATCACCATGAGTGACGACTGAATCCGGTGAGAATGGCAAAAGTTTATGCA
TTTCTTTCCAGACTTGTTCAACAGGCCAGCCATTACGCTCGTCATCAAAATCACTCGCATCAACCAAACC
GTTATTCATTCGTGATTGCGCCTGAGCGAGACGAAATACGCGATCGCTGTTAAAAGGACAATTACAAACA
GGAATCGAATGCAACCGGCGCAGGAACACTGCCAGCGCATCAACAATATTTTCACCTGAATCAGGATATT
CTTCTAATACCTGGAATGCTGTTTTCCCGGGGATCGCAGTGGTGAGTAACCATGCATCATCAGGAGTACG
GATAAAATGCTTGATGGTCGGAAGAGGCATAAATTCCGTCAGCCAGTTTAGTCTGACCATCTCATCTGTA
ACATCATTGGCAACGCTACCTTTGCCATGTTTCAGAAACAACTCTGGCGCATCGGGCTTCCCATACAATC
GATAGATTGTCGCACCTGATTGCCCGACATTATCGCGAGCCCATTTATACCCATATAAATCAGCATCCAT
GTTGGAATTTAATCGCGGCCTAGAGCAAGACGTTTCCCGTTGAATATGGCTCATAACACCCCTTGTATTA
CTGTTTATGTAAGCAGACAGTTTTATTGTTCATGACCAAAATCCCTTAACGTGAGTTTTCGTTCCACTGA
GCGTCAGACCCCGTAGAAAAGATCAAAGGATCTTCTTGAGATCCTTTTTTTCTGCGCGTAATCTGCTGCT
TGCAAACAAAAAAACCACCGCTACCAGCGGTGGTTTGTTTGCCGGATCAAGAGCTACCAACTCTTTTTCC
GAAGGTAACTGGCTTCAGCAGAGCGCAGATACCAAATACTGTCCTTCTAGTGTAGCCGTAGTTAGGCCAC
CACTTCAAGAACTCTGTAGCACCGCCTACATACCTCGCTCTGCTAATCCTGTTACCAGTGGCTGCTGCCA
GTGGCGATAAGTCGTGTCTTACCGGGTTGGACTCAAGACGATAGTTACCGGATAAGGCGCAGCGGTCGGG
CTGAACGGGGGGTTCGTGCACACAGCCCAGCTTGGAGCGAACGACCTACACCGAACTGAGATACCTACAG
CGTGAGCTATGAGAAAGCGCCACGCTTCCCGAAGGGAGAAAGGCGGACAGGTATCCGGTAAGCGGCAGGG
TCGGAACAGGAGAGCGCACGAGGGAGCTTCCAGGGGGAAACGCCTGGTATCTTTATAGTCCTGTCGGGTT
TCGCCACCTCTGACTTGAGCGTCGATTTTTGTGATGCTCGTCAGGGGGGCGGAGCCTATGGAAAAACGCC
AGCAACGCGGCCTTTTTACGGTTCCTGGCCTTTTGCTGGCCTTTTGCTCACATGTTCTTTCCTGCGTTAT
CCCCTGATTCTGTGGATAACCGTATTACCGCCTTTGAGTGAGCTGATACCGCTCGCCGCAGCCGAACGAC
CGAGCGCAGCGAGTCAGTGAGCGAGGAAGCGGAAGAGCGCCTGATGCGGTATTTTCTCCTTACGCATCTG
TGCGGTATTTCACACCGCATATATGGTGCACTCTCAGTACAATCTGCTCTGATGCCGCATAGTTAAGCCA
GTATACACTCCGCTATCGCTACGTGACTGGGTCATGGCTGCGCCCCGACACCCGCCAACACCCGCTGACG
CGCCCTGACGGGCTTGTCTGCTCCCGGCATCCGCTTACAGACAAGCTGTGACCGTCTCCGGGAGCTGCAT
GTGTCAGAGGTTTTCACCGTCATCACCGAAACGCGCGAGGCAGCTGCGGTAAAGCTCATCAGCGTGGTCG
TGAAGCGATTCACAGATGTCTGCCTGTTCATCCGCGTCCAGCTCGTTGAGTTTCTCCAGAAGCGTTAATG
TCTGGCTTCTGATAAAGCGGGCCATGTTAAGGGCGGTTTTTTCCTGTTTGGTCACTGATGCCTCCGTGTA
AGGGGGATTTCTGTTCATGGGGGTAATGATACCGATGAAACGAGAGAGGATGCTCACGATACGGGTTACT
GATGATGAACATGCCCGGTTACTGGAACGTTGTGAGGGTAAACAACTGGCGGTATGGATGCGGCGGGACC
AGAGAAAAATCACTCAGGGTCAATGCCAGCGCTTCGTTAATACAGATGTAGGTGTTCCACAGGGTAGCCA
GCAGCATCCTGCGATGCAGATCCGGAACATAATGGTGCAGGGCGCTGACTTCCGCGTTTCCAGACTTTAC
GAAACACGGAAACCGAAGACCATTCATGTTGTTGCTCAGGTCGCAGACGTTTTGCAGCAGCAGTCGCTTC
ACGTTCGCTCGCGTATCGGTGATTCATTCTGCTAACCAGTAAGGCAACCCCGCCAGCCTAGCCGGGTCCT
CAACGACAGGAGCACGATCATGCGCACCCGTGGGGCCGCCATGCCGGCGATAATGGCCTGCTTCTCGCCG
AAACGTTTGGTGGCGGGACCAGTGACGAAGGCTTGAGCGAGGGCGTGCAAGATTCCGAATACCGCAAGCG
ACAGGCCGATCATCGTCGCGCTCCAGCGAAAGCGGTCCTCGCCGAAAATGACCCAGAGCGCTGCCGGCAC
CTGTCCTACGAGTTGCATGATAAAGAAGACAGTCATAAGTGCGGCGACGATAGTCATGCCCCGCGCCCAC
CGGAAGGAGCTGACTGGGTTGAAGGCTCTCAAGGGCATCGGTCGAGATCCCGGTGCCTAATGAGTGAGCT
AACTTACATTAATTGCGTTGCGCTCACTGCCCGCTTTCCAGTCGGGAAACCTGTCGTGCCAGCTGCATTA
ATGAATCGGCCAACGCGCGGGGAGAGGCGGTTTGCGTATTGGGCGCCAGGGTGGTTTTTCTTTTCACCAG
TGAGACGGGCAACAGCTGATTGCCCTTCACCGCCTGGCCCTGAGAGAGTTGCAGCAAGCGGTCCACGCTG
GTTTGCCCCAGCAGGCGAAAATCCTGTTTGATGGTGGTTAACGGCGGGATATAACATGAGCTGTCTTCGG
TATCGTCGTATCCCACTACCGAGATATCCGCACCAACGCGCAGCCCGGACTCGGTAATGGCGCGCATTGC
GCCCAGCGCCATCTGATCGTTGGCAACCAGCATCGCAGTGGGAACGATGCCCTCATTCAGCATTTGCATG
GTTTGTTGAAAACCGGACATGGCACTCCAGTCGCCTTCCCGTTCCGCTATCGGCTGAATTTGATTGCGAG
TGAGATATTTATGCCAGCCAGCCAGACGCAGACGCGCCGAGACAGAACTTAATGGGCCCGCTAACAGCGC
GATTTGCTGGTGACCCAATGCGACCAGATGCTCCACGCCCAGTCGCGTACCGTCTTCATGGGAGAAAATA
ATACTGTTGATGGGTGTCTGGTCAGAGACATCAAGAAATAACGCCGGAACATTAGTGCAGGCAGCTTCCA
CAGCAATGGCATCCTGGTCATCCAGCGGATAGTTAATGATCAGCCCACTGACGCGTTGCGCGAGAAGATT
GTGCACCGCCGCTTTACAGGCTTCGACGCCGCTTCGTTCTACCATCGACACCACCACGCTGGCACCCAGT
TGATCGGCGCGAGATTTAATCGCCGCGACAATTTGCGACGGCGCGTGCAGGGCCAGACTGGAGGTGGCAA
CGCCAATCAGCAACGACTGTTTGCCCGCCAGTTGTTGTGCCACGCGGTTGGGAATGTAATTCAGCTCCGC
CATCGCCGCTTCCACTTTTTCCCGCGTTTTCGCAGAAACGTGGCTGGCCTGGTTCACCACGCGGGAAACG
GTCTGATAAGAGACACCGGCATACTCTGCGACATCGTATAACGTTACTGGTTTCACATTCACCACCCTGA
ATTGACTCTCTTCCGGGCGCTATCATGCCATACCGCGAAAGGTTTTGCGCCATTCGATGGTGTCCGGGAT
CTCGACGCTCTCCCTTATGCGACTCCTGCATTAGGAAGCAGCCCAGTAGTAGGTTGAGGCCGTTGAGCAC
CGCCGCCGCAAGGAATGGTGCATGCAAGGAGATGGCGCCCAACAGTCCCCCGGCCACGGGGCCTGCCACC
ATACCCACGCCGAAACAAGCGCTCATGAGCCCGAAGTGGCGAGCCCGATCTTCCCCATCGGTGATGTCGG
CGATATAGGCGCCAGCAACCGCACCTGTGGCGCCGGTGATGCCGGCCACGATGCGTCCGGCGTAGAGGAT
CGAGATCTCGATCCCGCGAAATTAATACGACTCACTATAGGGGAATTGTGAGCGGATAACAATTCCCCTC
TAGAAATAATTTTGTTTAACTTTAAGAAGGAGATATACCATGGGCTGGAGCCATCCGCAGTTTGAAAAAG
GTGGTAGCATGACATTTAAACTGATTATCAACGGCAAAACTTTAAAGGGAGAGATCACAATAGAAGCGGT
GGATGCTTAGGAGGCGGAGAAGATTTTTAAGCAGTATGCAAATGATTATGGAATTGATGGTGAATGGACT
TATGACGACGCAACTAAAACTTTCACGGTAACAGAAGAATTTACAGGAGGTTCGGGTGGGTCGGGAGGTT
CTGGCGGCTCTGGAGGAAGTGGTGGTAGCGGTGAATTCGCCGAAGCAGCCGCTAAAGAAGCCGCAGCAAA
GGAAGCCGCGGCCAAGGAGGCAGCCGCAAAAGAGGCCGCGGCGAAGGAAGCAGCAGCCAAGGCAGAATTC
GGGGGTAGCGGCGGCTCGGGGGGTAGTGGTGGAAGCGGGGGTTCAGGCGGTTCTGGGGGTACCGTTACCG
GCTATCGTCTGTTTGAAAAAGAGAGCGGCGGTTCACATCATCATCACCACCATTAAGCGGCCGCACTCGA
GCACCACCACCACCACCACTGAGATCCGGCTGCTAACAAAGCCCGAAAGGAAGCTGAGTTGGCTGCTGCC
ACCGCTGAGCAATAACTAGCATAACCCCTTGGGGCCTCTAAACGGGTCTTGAGGGGTTTTTTGCTGAAAG
GAGGAACTATATCCGGAT
