Features (pLannotate 1.2.2; 19 found; start..end, strand, type, name):
     90..281     +  CDS            rop: Rop protein, which maintains plasmids at low copy number; rop
    383..522     +  misc_feature   bom: basis of mobility region from pBR322
    708..1296    -  rep_origin     ori: high-copy-number ColE1/pMB1/pBR322/pUC origin of replication
   1418..2233    +  CDS            KanR: aminoglycoside phosphotransferase; aph(3')-Ia; confers resistance to kanamycin in bacteria or G418 (Geneticin®) in eukaryotes
   2242..2299    -  promoter       AmpR promoter (fragment): bla
   2352..2780    -  rep_origin     f1 ori (sequence partly withheld): f1 bacteriophage origin of replication; arrow indicates direction of (+) strand synthesis
   2817..2864    -  terminator     T7 terminator: transcription terminator for bacteriophage T7 RNA polymerase
   2872..2921    -  CDS            SET1 (fragment): solubility-enhancement tag derived from T7 phage gene 10B
   2931..2948    -  CDS            9xHis (fragment): 9xHis affinity tag
   3264..3428    -  CDS            spg (fragment): SPG1_STRSG - Experimental evidence at protein level: Swiss-Prot protein existence level 1. Binds to the constant Fc region of IgG with high affinity. From Streptococcus sp. group G.
   3477..3499    -  RBS            RBS: efficient ribosome binding site from bacteriophage T7 gene 10 (Olins and Rangwala, 1989)
   3514..3538    -  protein_bind   lac operator: The lac repressor binds to the lac operator to inhibit transcription in E. coli. This inhibition can be relieved by adding lactose or isopropyl-β-D-thiogalactopyranoside (IPTG). lac repressor encoded by lacI
   3539..3557    -  promoter       T7 promoter: promoter for bacteriophage T7 RNA polymerase
   3579..3858    +  CDS            TcR (fragment): tetracycline efflux protein; tet; confers resistance to tetracycline
   3866..3943    +  promoter       lacI promoter: lacI
   3944..5026    +  CDS            lacI: lac repressor; lacI; The lac repressor binds to the lac operator to inhibit transcription in E. coli. This inhibition can be relieved by adding lactose or isopropyl-β-D-thiogalactopyranoside (IPTG).
   5039..5060    +  protein_bind   CAP binding site: CAP binding activates transcription in the presence of cAMP. E. coli catabolite activator protein
   5075..5366    +  CDS            TcR (fragment): tetracycline efflux protein; tet; confers resistance to tetracycline
   5438..73      -  CDS            YPB1_ECOLX (across the origin): Protein predicted: Swiss-Prot protein existence level 4. From Escherichia coli.
>Addgene plasmid #220125 | pET28a(+)-Gx-SB | addgene full sequence | sequence record 437695 | Addgene NGS Result
CATCAGTAACCCGTATCGTGAGCATCCTCTCTCGTTTCATCGGTATCATTACCCCCATGAACAGAAATCC
CCCTTACACGGAGGCATCAGTGACCAAACAGGAAAAAACCGCCCTTAACATGGCCCGCTTTATCAGAAGC
CAGACATTAACGCTTCTGGAGAAACTCAACGAGCTGGACGCGGATGAACAGGCAGACATCTGTGAATCGC
TTCACGACCACGCTGATGAGCTTTACCGCAGCTGCCTCGCGCGTTTCGGTGATGACGGTGAAAACCTCTG
ACACATGCAGCTCCCGGAGACGGTCACAGCTTGTCTGTAAGCGGATGCCGGGAGCAGACAAGCCCGTCAG
GGCGCGTCAGCGGGTGTTGGCGGGTGTCGGGGCGCAGCCATGACCCAGTCACGTAGCGATAGCGGAGTGT
ATACTGGCTTAACTATGCGGCATCAGAGCAGATTGTACTGAGAGTGCACCATTGCGGTGTGAAATACCGC
ACAGATGCGTAAGGAGAAAATACCGCATCAGGCGCTCTTCCGCTTCCTCGCTCACTGACTCGCTGCGCTC
GGTCGTTCGGCTGCGGCGAGCGGTATCAGCTCACTCAAAGGCGGTAATACGGTTATCCACAGAATCAGGG
GATAACGCAGGAAAGAACATGTGAGCAAAAGGCCAGCAAAAGGCCAGGAACCGTAAAAAGGCCGCGTTGC
TGGCGTTTTTCCATAGGCTCCGCCCCCCTGACGAGCATCACAAAAATCGACGCTCAAGTCAGAGGTGGCG
AAACCCGACAGGACTATAAAGATACCAGGCGTTTCCCCCTGGAAGCTCCCTCGTGCGCTCTCCTGTTCCG
ACCCTGCCGCTTACCGGATACCTGTCCGCCTTTCTCCCTTCGGGAAGCGTGGCGCTTTCTCATAGCTCAC
GCTGTAGGTATCTCAGTTCGGTGTAGGTCGTTCGCTCCAAGCTGGGCTGTGTGCACGAACCCCCCGTTCA
GCCCGACCGCTGCGCCTTATCCGGTAACTATCGTCTTGAGTCCAACCCGGTAAGACACGACTTATCGCCA
CTGGCAGCAGCCACTGGTAACAGGATTAGCAGAGCGAGGTATGTAGGCGGTGCTACAGAGTTCTTGAAGT
GGTGGCCTAACTACGGCTACACTAGAAGGACAGTATTTGGTATCTGCGCTCTGCTGAAGCCAGTTACCTT
CGGAAAAAGAGTTGGTAGCTCTTGATCCGGCAAACAAACCACCGCTGGTAGCGGTGGTTTTTTTGTTTGC
AAGCAGCAGATTACGCGCAGAAAAAAAGGATCTCAAGAAGATCCTTTGATCTTTTCTACGGGGTCTGACG
CTCAGTGGAACGAAAACTCACGTTAAGGGATTTTGGTCATGAACAATAAAACTGTCTGCTTACATAAACA
GTAATACAAGGGGTGTTATGAGCCATATTCAACGGGAAACGTCTTGCTCTAGGCCGCGATTAAATTCCAA
CATGGATGCTGATTTATATGGGTATAAATGGGCTCGCGATAATGTCGGGCAATCAGGTGCGACAATCTAT
CGATTGTATGGGAAGCCCGATGCGCCAGAGTTGTTTCTGAAACATGGCAAAGGTAGCGTTGCCAATGATG
TTACAGATGAGATGGTCAGACTAAACTGGCTGACGGAATTTATGCCTCTTCCGACCATCAAGCATTTTAT
CCGTACTCCTGATGATGCATGGTTACTCACCACTGCGATCCCCGGGAAAACAGCATTCCAGGTATTAGAA
GAATATCCTGATTCAGGTGAAAATATTGTTGATGCGCTGGCAGTGTTCCTGCGCCGGTTGCATTCGATTC
CTGTTTGTAATTGTCCTTTTAACAGCGATCGCGTATTTCGTCTCGCTCAGGCGCAATCACGAATGAATAA
CGGTTTGGTTGATGCGAGTGATTTTGATGACGAGCGTAATGGCTGGCCTGTTGAACAAGTCTGGAAAGAA
ATGCATAAACTTTTGCCATTCTCACCGGATTCAGTCGTCACTCATGGTGATTTCTCACTTGATAACCTTA
TTTTTGACGAGGGGAAATTAATAGGTTGTATTGATGTTGGACGAGTCGGAATCGCAGACCGATACCAGGA
TCTTGCCATCCTATGGAACTGCCTCGGTGAGTTTTCTCCTTCATTACAGAAACGGCTTTTTCAAAAATAT
GGTATTGATAATCCTGATATGAATAAATTGCAGTTTCATTTGATGCTCGATGAGTTTTTCTAAGAATTAA
TTCATGAGCGGATACATATTTGAATGTATTTAGAAAAATAAACAAATAGGGGTTCCGCGCACATTTCCCC
GAAAAGTGCCACCTAAATTGTAAGCGTTAATATTTTGTTAAAATTCGCGTTAAATTTTTGTTAAATCAGC
TCATTTTTTAACCAATAGGCCGAAATCGGCAAAATCCCTTATAAATCAAAAGAATAGACCGAGATAGGGT
[37 nt withheld, positions 2451-2487]
AAAGAACGTGGACTCCAACGTCAAAGG
[49 nt withheld, positions 2515-2563]
T
[91 nt withheld, positions 2565-2655]
G
[124 nt withheld, positions 2657-2780]
CCCATTCGCCAATCCGGATATAGTTCCTCCTTTCAGCAAAAAACCCCTCAAGACCCGTTTAGAGGCCCCA
AGGGGTTATGCTAGTTATTGCTCAGCGGTGGCAGCAGCCAACTCAGCTTCCTTTCGGGCTTTGTTAGCAG
CCGGATCTCAGTGGTGGTGGTGGTGGTGCTCGAGTGCGGCCGCTTAATGGTGGTGATGATGATGTGAACC
GCCGCTCTCTTTTTCAAACAGACGATAGCCGGTAACGGTACCCCCAGAACCGCCTGAACCCCCGCTTCCA
CCACTACCCCCCGAGCCGCCGCTACCCCCGAATTCTGCCTTGGCTGCTGCTTCCTTCGCCGCGGCCTCTT
TTGCGGCTGCCTCCTTGGCCGCGGCTTCCTTTGCTGCGGCTTCTTTAGCGGCTGCTTCGGCGAATTCACC
GCTACCACCACTTCCTCCAGAGCCGCCAGAACCTCCCGACCCACCCGAACCTCCTGTAAATTCTTCTGTT
ACCGTGAAAGTTTTAGTTGCGTCGTCATAAGTCCATTCACCATCAATTCCATAATCATTTGCATACTGCT
TAAAAATCTTCTCCGCCTCCTAAGCATCCACCGCTTCTATTGTGATCTCTCCCTTTAAAGTTTTGCCGTT
GATAATCAGTTTAAATGTCATGCTACCACCTTTTTCAAACTGCGGATGGCTCCAGCCCATGGTATATCTC
CTTCTTAAAGTTAAACAAAATTATTTCTAGAGGGGAATTGTTATCCGCTCACAATTCCCCTATAGTGAGT
CGTATTAATTTCGCGGGATCGAGATCTCGATCCTCTACGCCGGACGCATCGTGGCCGGCATCACCGGCGC
CACAGGTGCGGTTGCTGGCGCCTATATCGCCGACATCACCGATGGGGAAGATCGGGCTCGCCACTTCGGG
CTCATGAGCGCTTGTTTCGGCGTGGGTATGGTGGCAGGCCCCGTGGCCGGGGGACTGTTGGGCGCCATCT
CCTTGCATGCACCATTCCTTGCGGCGGCGGTGCTCAACGGCCTCAACCTACTACTGGGCTGCTTCCTAAT
GCAGGAGTCGCATAAGGGAGAGCGTCGAGATCCCGGACACCATCGAATGGCGCAAAACCTTTCGCGGTAT
GGCATGATAGCGCCCGGAAGAGAGTCAATTCAGGGTGGTGAATGTGAAACCAGTAACGTTATACGATGTC
GCAGAGTATGCCGGTGTCTCTTATCAGACCGTTTCCCGCGTGGTGAACCAGGCCAGCCACGTTTCTGCGA
AAACGCGGGAAAAAGTGGAAGCGGCGATGGCGGAGCTGAATTACATTCCCAACCGCGTGGCACAACAACT
GGCGGGCAAACAGTCGTTGCTGATTGGCGTTGCCACCTCCAGTCTGGCCCTGCACGCGCCGTCGCAAATT
GTCGCGGCGATTAAATCTCGCGCCGATCAACTGGGTGCCAGCGTGGTGGTGTCGATGGTAGAACGAAGCG
GCGTCGAAGCCTGTAAAGCGGCGGTGCACAATCTTCTCGCGCAACGCGTCAGTGGGCTGATCATTAACTA
TCCGCTGGATGACCAGGATGCCATTGCTGTGGAAGCTGCCTGCACTAATGTTCCGGCGTTATTTCTTGAT
GTCTCTGACCAGACACCCATCAACAGTATTATTTTCTCCCATGAAGACGGTACGCGACTGGGCGTGGAGC
ATCTGGTCGCATTGGGTCACCAGCAAATCGCGCTGTTAGCGGGCCCATTAAGTTCTGTCTCGGCGCGTCT
GCGTCTGGCTGGCTGGCATAAATATCTCACTCGCAATCAAATTCAGCCGATAGCGGAACGGGAAGGCGAC
TGGAGTGCCATGTCCGGTTTTCAACAAACCATGCAAATGCTGAATGAGGGCATCGTTCCCACTGCGATGC
TGGTTGCCAACGATCAGATGGCGCTGGGCGCAATGCGCGCCATTACCGAGTCCGGGCTGCGCGTTGGTGC
GGATATCTCGGTAGTGGGATACGACGATACCGAAGACAGCTCATGTTATATCCCGCCGTTAACCACCATC
AAACAGGATTTTCGCCTGCTGGGGCAAACCAGCGTGGACCGCTTGCTGCAACTCTCTCAGGGCCAGGCGG
TGAAGGGCAATCAGCTGTTGCCCGTCTCACTGGTGAAAAGAAAAACCACCCTGGCGCCCAATACGCAAAC
CGCCTCTCCCCGCGCGTTGGCCGATTCATTAATGCAGCTGGCACGACAGGTTTCCCGACTGGAAAGCGGG
CAGTGAGCGCAACGCAATTAATGTAAGTTAGCTCACTCATTAGGCACCGGGATCTCGACCGATGCCCTTG
AGAGCCTTCAACCCAGTCAGCTCCTTCCGGTGGGCGCGGGGCATGACTATCGTCGCCGCACTTATGACTG
TCTTCTTTATCATGCAACTCGTAGGACAGGTGCCGGCAGCGCTCTGGGTCATTTTCGGCGAGGACCGCTT
TCGCTGGAGCGCGACGATGATCGGCCTGTCGCTTGCGGTATTCGGAATCTTGCACGCCCTCGCTCAAGCC
TTCGTCACTGGTCCCGCCACCAAACGTTTCGGCGAGAAGCAGGCCATTATCGCCGGCATGGCGGCCCCAC
GGGTGCGCATGATCGTGCTCCTGTCGTTGAGGACCCGGCTAGGCTGGCGGGGTTGCCTTACTGGTTAGCA
GAATGAATCACCGATACGCGAGCGAACGTGAAGCGACTGCTGCTGCAAAACGTCTGCGACCTGAGCAACA
ACATGAATGGTCTTCGGTTTCCGTGTTTCGTAAAGTCTGGAAACGCGGAAGTCAGCGCCCTGCACCATTA
TGTTCCGGATCTGCATCGCAGGATGCTGCTGGCTACCCTGTGGAACACCTACATCTGTATTAACGAAGCG
CTGGCATTGACCCTGAGTGATTTTTCTCTGGTCCCGCCGCATCCATACCGCCAGTTGTTTACCCTCACAA
CGTTCCAGTAACCGGGCATGTTCAT
